>Addgene plasmid #184124 | NTERY06 | addgene full sequence | sequence record 362500 | Addgene NGS Result
ATTGGCGAATGGG
[124 nt withheld, positions 14-137]
C
[91 nt withheld, positions 139-229]
A
[49 nt withheld, positions 231-279]
CCTTTGACGTTGGAGTCCACGTTCTTT
[37 nt withheld, positions 307-343]
ACCCTATCTCGGTCTATTCTTTTGATTTATAAGGGATTTTGCCGATTTCGGCCTATTGGTTAAAAAATGA
GCTGATTTAACAAAAATTTAACGCGAATTTTAACAAAATATTAACGCTTACAATTTAGGTGGCACTTTTC
GGGGAAATGTGCGCGGAACCCCTATTTGTTTATTTTTCTAAATACATTCAAATATGTATCCGCTCATGAA
TTAATTCTTAGAAAAACTCATCGAGCATCAAATGAAACTGCAATTTATTCATATCAGGATTATCAATACC
ATATTTTTGAAAAAGCCGTTTCTGTAATGAAGGAGAAAACTCACCGAGGCAGTTCCATAGGATGGCAAGA
TCCTGGTATCGGTCTGCGATTCCGACTCGTCCAACATCAATACAACCTATTAATTTCCCCTCGTCAAAAA
TAAGGTTATCAAGTGAGAAATCACCATGAGTGACGACTGAATCCGGTGAGAATGGCAAAAGTTTATGCAT
TTCTTTCCAGACTTGTTCAACAGGCCAGCCATTACGCTCGTCATCAAAATCACTCGCATCAACCAAACCG
TTATTCATTCGTGATTGCGCCTGAGCGAGACGAAATACGCGATCGCTGTTAAAAGGACAATTACAAACAG
GAATCGAATGCAACCGGCGCAGGAACACTGCCAGCGCATCAACAATATTTTCACCTGAATCAGGATATTC
TTCTAATACCTGGAATGCTGTTTTCCCGGGGATCGCAGTGGTGAGTAACCATGCATCATCAGGAGTACGG
ATAAAATGCTTGATGGTCGGAAGAGGCATAAATTCCGTCAGCCAGTTTAGTCTGACCATCTCATCTGTAA
CATCATTGGCAACGCTACCTTTGCCATGTTTCAGAAACAACTCTGGCGCATCGGGCTTCCCATACAATCG
ATAGATTGTCGCACCTGATTGCCCGACATTATCGCGAGCCCATTTATACCCATATAAATCAGCATCCATG
TTGGAATTTAATCGCGGCCTAGAGCAAGACGTTTCCCGTTGAATATGGCTCATAACACCCCTTGTATTAC
TGTTTATGTAAGCAGACAGTTTTATTGTTCATGACCAAAATCCCTTAACGTGAGTTTTCGTTCCACTGAG
CGTCAGACCCCGTAGAAAAGATCAAAGGATCTTCTTGAGATCCTTTTTTTCTGCGCGTAATCTGCTGCTT
GCAAACAAAAAAACCACCGCTACCAGCGGTGGTTTGTTTGCCGGATCAAGAGCTACCAACTCTTTTTCCG
AAGGTAACTGGCTTCAGCAGAGCGCAGATACCAAATACTGTCCTTCTAGTGTAGCCGTAGTTAGGCCACC
ACTTCAAGAACTCTGTAGCACCGCCTACATACCTCGCTCTGCTAATCCTGTTACCAGTGGCTGCTGCCAG
TGGCGATAAGTCGTGTCTTACCGGGTTGGACTCAAGACGATAGTTACCGGATAAGGCGCAGCGGTCGGGC
TGAACGGGGGGTTCGTGCACACAGCCCAGCTTGGAGCGAACGACCTACACCGAACTGAGATACCTACAGC
GTGAGCTATGAGAAAGCGCCACGCTTCCCGAAGGGAGAAAGGCGGACAGGTATCCGGTAAGCGGCAGGGT
CGGAACAGGAGAGCGCACGAGGGAGCTTCCAGGGGGAAACGCCTGGTATCTTTATAGTCCTGTCGGGTTT
CGCCACCTCTGACTTGAGCGTCGATTTTTGTGATGCTCGTCAGGGGGGCGGAGCCTATGGAAAAACGCCA
GCAACGCGGCCTTTTTACGGTTCCTGGCCTTTTGCTGGCCTTTTGCTCACATGTTCTTTCCTGCGTTATC
CCCTGATTCTGTGGATAACCGTATTACCGCCTTTGAGTGAGCTGATACCGCTCGCCGCAGCCGAACGACC
GAGCGCAGCGAGTCAGTGAGCGAGGAAGCGGAAGAGCGCCTGATGCGGTATTTTCTCCTTACGCATCTGT
GCGGTATTTCACACCGCAATGGTGCACTCTCAGTACAATCTGCTCTGATGCCGCATAGTTAAGCCAGTAT
ACACTCCGCTATCGCTACGTGACTGGGTCATGGCTGCGCCCCGACACCCGCCAACACCCGCTGACGCGCC
CTGACGGGCTTGTCTGCTCCCGGCATCCGCTTACAGACAAGCTGTGACCGTCTCCGGGAGCTGCATGTGT
CAGAGGTTTTCACCGTCATCACCGAAACGCGCGAGGCAGCTGCGGTAAAACTCATCAGCGTGGTCGTGAA
GCGATTCACAGATGTCTGCCTGTTCATCCGCGTCCAGCTCGTTGAGTTTCTCCAGAAGCGTTAATGTCTG
GCTTCTGATAAAGCGGGCCATGTTAAGGGCGGTTTTTTCCTGTTTGGTCACTGATGCCTCCGTGTAAGGG
GGATTTCTGTTCATGGGGGTAATGATACCGATGAAACGAGAGAGGATGCTCACGATACGGGTTACTGATG
ATGAACATGCCCGGTTACTGGAACGTTGTGAGGGTAAACAACTGGCGGTATGGATGCGGCGGGACCAGAG
AAAAATCACTCAGGGTCAATGCCAGCGCTTCGTTAATACAGATGTAGGTGTTCCACAGGGTAGCCAGCAG
CATCCTGCGATGCAGATCCGGAACATAATGGTGCAGGGCGCTGACTTCCGCGTTTCCAGACTTTACGAAA
CACGGAAACCGAAGACCATTCATGTTGTTGCTCAGGTCGCAGACGTTTTGCAGCAGCAGTCGCTTCACGT
TCGCTCGCGTATCGGTGATTCATTCTGCTAACCAGTAAGGCAACCCCGCCAGCCTAGCCGGGTCCTCAAC
GACAGGAGCACGATCATGCGCACCCGTGGGGCCGCCATGCCGGCGATAATGGCCTGCTTCTCGCCGAAAC
GTTTGGTGGCGGGACCAGTGACGAAGGCTTGAGCGAGGGCGTGCAAGATTCCGAATACCGCAAGCGACAG
GCCGATCATCGTCGCGCTCCAGCGAAAGCGGTCCTCGCCGAAAATGACCCAGAGCGCTGCCGGCACCTGT
CCTACGAGTTGCATGATAAAGAAGACAGTCATAAGTGCGGCGACGATAGTCATGCCCCGCGCCCACCGGA
AGGAGCTGACTGGGTTGAAGGCTCTCAAGGGCATCGGTCGAGATCCCGGTGCCTAATGAGTGAGCTAACT
TACATTAATTGCGTTGCGCTCACTGCCCGCTTTCCAGTCGGGAAACCTGTCGTGCCAGCTGCATTAATGA
ATCGGCCAACGCGCGGGGAGAGGCGGTTTGCGTATTGGGCGCCAGGGTGGTTTTTCTTTTCACCAGTGAG
ACGGGCAACAGCTGATTGCCCTTCACCGCCTGGCCCTGAGAGAGTTGCAGCAAGCGGTCCACGCTGGTTT
GCCCCAGCAGGCGAAAATCCTGTTTGATGGTGGTTAACGGCGGGATATAACATGAGCTGTCTTCGGTATC
GTCGTATCCCACTACCGAGATGTCCGCACCAACGCGCAGCCCGGACTCGGTAATGGCGCGCATTGCGCCC
AGCGCCATCTGATCGTTGGCAACCAGCATCGCAGTGGGAACGATGCCCTCATTCAGCATTTGCATGGTTT
GTTGAAAACCGGACATGGCACTCCAGTCGCCTTCCCGTTCCGCTATCGGCTGAATTTGATTGCGAGTGAG
ATATTTATGCCAGCCAGCCAGACGCAGACGCGCCGAGACAGAACTTAATGGGCCCGCTAACAGCGCGATT
TGCTGGTGACCCAATGCGACCAGATGCTCCACGCCCAGTCGCGTACCGTCTTCATGGGAGAAAATAATAC
TGTTGATGGGTGTCTGGTCAGAGACATCAAGAAATAACGCCGGAACATTAGTGCAGGCAGCTTCCACAGC
AATGGCATCCTGGTCATCCAGCGGATAGTTAATGATCAGCCCACTGACGCGTTGCGCGAGAAGATTGTGC
ACCGCCGCTTTACAGGCTTCGACGCCGCTTCGTTCTACCATCGACACCACCACGCTGGCACCCAGTTGAT
CGGCGCGAGATTTAATCGCCGCGACAATTTGCGACGGCGCGTGCAGGGCCAGACTGGAGGTGGCAACGCC
AATCAGCAACGACTGTTTGCCCGCCAGTTGTTGTGCCACGCGGTTGGGAATGTAATTCAGCTCCGCCATC
GCCGCTTCCACTTTTTCCCGCGTTTTCGCAGAAACGTGGCTGGCCTGGTTCACCACGCGGGAAACGGTCT
GATAAGAGACACCGGCATACTCTGCGACATCGTATAACGTTACTGGTTTCACATTCACCACCCTGAATTG
ACTCTCTTCCGGGCGCTATCATGCCATACCGCGAAAGGTTTTGCGCCATTCGATGGTGTCCGGGATCTCG
ACGCTCTCCCTTATGCGACTCCTGCATTAGGAAGCAGCCCAGTAGTAGGTTGAGGCCGTTGAGCACCGCC
GCCGCAAGGAATGGTGCATGCAAGGAGATGGCGCCCAACAGTCCCCCGGCCACGGGGCCTGCCACCATAC
CCACGCCGAAACAAGCGCTCATGAGCCCGAAGTGGCGAGCCCGATCTTCCCCATCGGTGATGTCGGCGAT
ATAGGCGCCAGCAACCGCACCTGTGGCGCCGGTGATGCCGGCCACGATGCGTCCGGCGTAGAGGATCGAG
ATCGATCTCGATCCCGCGAAATTAATACGACTCACTATAGGGAAATTGTGAGCGGATAACAATTCCCCTC
TAGAAATAATTTTGTTTAACTTTAAGAAGGAGATATACATATGACTATGACAAGACTGAAGATTTCGAAA
ACTCTGCTGGCTGTAATGTTGACCTCTGCCGTCGCGACCGGCTCTGCCTACGCGGAAAACAACGCGCAGA
CTACCAATGAAAGCGCAGGGCAAAAAGTCGATAGCTCTATGAATAAAGTCGGTAATTTCATGGATGACAG
CGCCATCACCGCGAAAGTGAAGGCGGCCCTGGTGGATCATGACAACATCAAGAGCACCGATATCTCTGTA
AAAACCGATCAAAAAGTCGTGACCCTGAGCGGTTTCGTTGAAAGCCAGGCCCAGGCCGAAGAGGCAGTGA
AAGTGGCGAAAGGCGTTGAAGGGGTGACCTCTGTCAGCGACAAACTGCACGTTCGCGACGCTAAAGAAGG
CTCGGTGAAGGGCTACGCGGGTGACACCGCCACCACCAGTGAAATCAAAGCCAAACTGCTGGCGGACGAT
ATCGTCCCTTCCCGTCATGTGAAAGTTGAAACCACCGACGGCGTGGTTCAGCTCTCCGGTACCGTCGATT
CTCAGGCACAAAGTGACCGTGCTGAAAGTATCGCCAAAGCGGTAGATGGTGTGAAAAGCGTTAAAAATGA
TCTGAAAACTAAGATGGGTCACCACCACCACCACCACCACCACCACCACGGTAGCCTGCAAGATTCGGAA
GTCAACCAAGAAGCAAAGCCGGAAGTCAAGCCGGAAGTGAAACCGGAAACCCATATTAACCTGAAAGTTA
GTGACGGCAGCTCTGAAATTTTCTTTAAGATCAAAAAGACCACGCCGCTGCGTCGCCTGATGGAAGCGTT
TGCCAAACGTCAGGGCAAGGAAATGGATAGCCTGCGTTTCCTGTATGACGGTATTCGCATCCAGGCAGAT
CAAGCGCCGGAAGACCTGGACATGGAAGACAACGACATCATTGAAGCCCACCGTGAACAGATTGGTGGTG
GTGGTTCGAGCGGCGGGAGCGGATATTACTATTCTAGCGGGGATGGTGGGTCGTCTGGGGGGAGCGGCGG
TTCGGGTTCATCTGGTGACGGCGGTTCCTCGGGTGGTTCCGGGGGAGATGGTTCTTCCGGAGATGGCGGG
AGTGATGGGGACTCTGATGGTTCGGATGGTGACGGGGACAGTGATGGTGATGACGGAGGGGACGACGAGG
ATGACGGTTCAGACGATTAATGAGGCGGCTCGAGGATCCGGCTGCTAACAAAGCCCGAAAGGAAGCTGAG
TTGGCTGCTGCCACCGCTGAGCAATAACTAGCATAACCCCTTGGGGCCTCTAAACGGGTCTTGAGGGGTT
TTTTGCTGAAAGGAGGAACTATATCCGG
Features (pLannotate 1.2.2; 20 found; start..end, strand, type, name):
     14..442     +  rep_origin     f1 ori (sequence partly withheld): f1 bacteriophage origin of replication; arrow indicates direction of (+) strand synthesis
    495..552     +  promoter       AmpR promoter (fragment): bla
    561..1376    -  CDS            KanR: aminoglycoside phosphotransferase; aph(3')-Ia; confers resistance to kanamycin in bacteria or G418 (Geneticin®) in eukaryotes
   1498..2086    +  rep_origin     ori: high-copy-number ColE1/pMB1/pBR322/pUC origin of replication
   2272..2411    -  misc_feature   bom: basis of mobility region from pBR322
   2513..2704    -  CDS            rop: Rop protein, which maintains plasmids at low copy number; rop
   2721..3101    +  CDS            YPB1_ECOLX: Protein predicted: Swiss-Prot protein existence level 4. From Escherichia coli.
   3173..3464    -  CDS            TcR (fragment): tetracycline efflux protein; tet; confers resistance to tetracycline
   3479..3500    -  protein_bind   CAP binding site: CAP binding activates transcription in the presence of cAMP. E. coli catabolite activator protein
   3513..4595    -  CDS            lacI: lac repressor; lacI; The lac repressor binds to the lac operator to inhibit transcription in E. coli. This inhibition can be relieved by adding lactose or isopropyl-β-D-thiogalactopyranoside (IPTG).
   4596..4673    -  promoter       lacI promoter: lacI
   4681..4960    -  CDS            TcR (fragment): tetracycline efflux protein; tet; confers resistance to tetracycline
   4986..5004    +  promoter       T7 promoter: promoter for bacteriophage T7 RNA polymerase
   5009..5025    +  protein_bind   lac operator: The lac repressor binds to the lac operator to inhibit transcription in E. coli. This inhibition can be relieved by adding lactose or isopropyl-β-D-thiogalactopyranoside (IPTG). lac repressor encoded by lacI
   5044..5066    +  RBS            RBS: efficient ribosome binding site from bacteriophage T7 gene 10 (Olins and Rangwala, 1989)
   5074..5676    +  CDS            osmY: OSMY_ECOLI - Experimental evidence at protein level: Swiss-Prot protein existence level 1. From Escherichia coli (strain K12).
   5683..5709    +  CDS            9xHis: 9xHis affinity tag
   5719..6012    +  CDS            SMT3: SMT3_YEAST - Experimental evidence at protein level: Swiss-Prot protein existence level 1. Not known; suppressor of MIF2 mutations. From Saccharomyces cerevisiae (strain ATCC 204508 / S288c) (Baker's yeast).
   6264..6313    +  CDS            SET1 (fragment): solubility-enhancement tag derived from T7 phage gene 10B
   6321..6368    +  terminator     T7 terminator: transcription terminator for bacteriophage T7 RNA polymerase
