[The description below was written by a language model from this plasmid's Addgene catalogue record and pLannotate feature annotations shown in this document.]
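Description:
NTERY06 is a bacterial expression plasmid built on the pCDB180 backbone that encodes a nanopore-addressable protein reporter for production in bacterial cells. The sequenced record is 6,391 nt and has a pET-like architecture. It is propagated through a ColE1/pMB1-type origin and selected with kanamycin via an aph(3')-Ia gene. The catalogue lists it as high copy, although the feature table also annotates a rop gene and the pBR322 bom region, elements normally associated with copy-number moderation and mobilisation. An f1 phage origin and leftover fragments of a tetracycline resistance gene are also present as backbone remnants.

Expression is driven by a T7 promoter followed by a lac operator and the strong T7 gene 10 ribosome binding site, and it ends at a T7 terminator. A plasmid-borne lacI gene with its own promoter supplies repressor, so transcription should be IPTG-inducible in a host that provides T7 RNA polymerase. The annotated open reading frame begins with E. coli OsmY, a periplasmic protein often used as a fusion partner to promote export of recombinant proteins out of the cell. This is followed by a 9xHis affinity tag for purification and yeast SMT3 (SUMO), a compact folded domain. About 250 nt downstream of SMT3 carry no annotation before a short fragment resembling the T7 gene 10B-derived solubility tag. This stretch presumably holds the reporter-specific sequence, but the record does not describe its composition. The associated work concerns multiplexed direct detection of barcoded protein reporters on a nanopore array, and NTERY06 appears to be one member of such a reporter series.
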