Addgene plasmid #184124: NTERY06
Purpose: Nanopore-addressable protein reporter for expression in bacterial cells.
Depositing lab: Jeff Nivala. Depositing organization: University of Washington. Publication: Multiplexed direct detection of barcoded protein reporters on a nanopore array. Cardozo N, Zhang K, Doroschak K, Nguyen A, Siddiqui Z, Bogard N, Strauss K, Ceze L, Nivala J. Nat Biotechnol. 2022 Jan;40(1):42-46. doi: 10.1038/s41587-021-01002-6. Epub 2021 Aug 12. PubMed 34385692.
Backbone
  Vector backbone: pCDB180
  Vector type: Bacterial Expression
Growth in bacteria
  Bacterial resistance: Kanamycin, 50 μg/mL
  Growth temperature: 37°C
  Growth strain: DH5alpha
  Copy number: High Copy
Gene/Insert
  Gene/Insert name: NTERY06
  Promoter: T7
  Cloning method: Gibson Cloning
  Sequencing primers: 5′ atgactatgacaagactgaagatttcgaaaactctgctggctg
Terms and licenses: Academic/Nonprofit Terms; Industry Terms: Not Available to Industry
How to cite: NTERY06 was a gift from Jeff Nivala (Addgene plasmid # 184124 ; http://n2t.net/addgene:184124 ; RRID:Addgene_184124)
